Addgene plasmid #117044: SG-C-Int-15
Purpose: Constitutive integrase cassette - Bxb1-Tp901-Int5-Int7
Depositing lab: Jerome Bonnet. Depositing organization: CNRS UMR 5048, INSERM U1054, Centre de Biochimie Structurale. Publication: Hierarchical composition of reliable recombinase logic devices. Guiziou S, Mayonove P, Bonnet J. Nat Commun. 2019 Jan 28;10(1):456. doi: 10.1038/s41467-019-08391-y. PubMed 30692530.
Backbone
  Vector backbone: J66100
  Backbone size w/o insert (bp): 2327
  Vector type: Synthetic Biology
Growth in bacteria
  Bacterial resistance: Ampicillin, 100 μg/mL
  Growth temperature: 37°C
  Growth strain: DH5alpha
  Copy number: High Copy
Gene/Insert
  Gene/Insert name: Constitutive integrase cassette - Bxb1-Tp901-Int5-Int7
  Species: Synthetic
  Insert size (bp): 7086
  Cloning method: Gibson Cloning
Terms and licenses: Academic/Nonprofit Terms; Industry Terms: Not Available to Industry
Depositor comments: Please note that some discrepancies were found between Addgene's quality control result and the depositor's provided Genbank sequence. The depositor noted that these discrepancies do NOT affect plasmid function.
How to cite: SG-C-Int-15 was a gift from Jerome Bonnet (Addgene plasmid # 117044 ; http://n2t.net/addgene:117044 ; RRID:Addgene_117044)
