[The description below was written by a language model from this plasmid's Addgene catalogue record and pLannotate feature annotations shown in this document.]
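Description:
SG-C-Int-15 is a synthetic-biology plasmid for E. coli built on the small J66100 backbone, into which a roughly 7.1 kb synthetic cassette was assembled by Gibson cloning, giving a construct of about 9.4 kb. It is maintained through a high-copy ColE1/pUC-type origin and selected with ampicillin via a β-lactamase gene driven by its own bla promoter. The backbone region is flanked by insulating terminators (a lambda t0 terminator and a putative bacterial terminator), and a cat promoter annotation also sits next to the resistance gene.

The payload is a constitutive expression cassette for four serine integrases: Bxb1, Tp901, Int5 and Int7. These are large serine recombinases that each act on their own attB/attP site pair, so they can be used orthogonally to invert or excise DNA segments flanked by the matching sites. The automated annotation does not recognise the integrase coding sequences themselves; the only hit inside the insert's coding regions is a short fragment with homology to a Bacillus phage phi105 protein, which probably reflects similarity within one of the phage-derived integrases. What the table does show are partial matches to constitutive bacterial promoters (a trc-like fragment and a J23119-type fragment) and an rrnB T1/T7Te double terminator, consistent with the integrases being arranged in more than one transcription unit, although the exact architecture is not stated in the record.

Supplying all four integrases constitutively mimics the state in which all four inputs are present, making this plasmid suited to testing recombinase logic devices carried on a separate target construct. The depositor notes sequence discrepancies between the quality-control result and the reference file that are reported not to affect function.
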