Features (pLannotate 1.2.2; 11 found; start..end, strand, type, name):
     81..105     +  promoter       trc promoter (fragment): strong E. coli promoter; hybrid between the trp and lac UV5 promoters
   1685..1756    +  terminator     rrnB T1 terminator: transcription terminator T1 from the E. coli rrnB gene
   1772..1799    +  terminator     T7Te terminator: phage T7 early transcription terminator
   3511..3535    +  promoter       J23119(SpeI) promoter (fragment): bacterial promoter (Registry of Standard Biological Parts BBa J23119) modified to end with an SpeI site
   5531..5728    +  CDS            YIM3_BPPH1 (fragment): Protein inferred from homology: Swiss-Prot protein existence level 3. From Bacillus phage phi105 (Bacteriophage phi-105).
   7337..7944    -  rep_origin     ori: high-copy-number ColE1/pMB1/pBR322/pUC origin of replication
   8042..8076    -  terminator     lambda t0 terminator: minimal transcription terminator from phage lambda (Scholtissek and Grosse, 1987)
   8152..8221    +  promoter       AmpR promoter: bla
   8224..9084    +  CDS            AmpR: β-lactamase; bla; confers resistance to ampicillin, carbenicillin, and related antibiotics
   9088..9190    -  promoter       cat promoter: promoter of the E. coli cat gene encoding chloramphenicol acetyltransferase
   9367..9410    -  terminator     bacterial terminator: putative bacterial transcription terminator
>Addgene plasmid #117044 | SG-C-Int-15 | addgene full sequence | sequence record 228578 | Addgene NGS Result
GATACTGTTACTTACCGATTATTGTGAAGAACCAGACCGTTTGTTGTAGCACACTCGGCGAAAATCTGAA
TAGTAACTTCTTGACAATTAATCATCCGGCTCGTAATTTATGTGGAAAAGAGGAGAAATACTAG
[1500 nt withheld, positions 135-1634]
TAAATAAGTTGTGCCGTATCCAGCGGTTACCAATAATAGTCTCCAGGCATCAAATAAAACGAAAGGCTCA
GTCGAAAGACTGGGCCTTTCGTTTTATCTGTTGTTTGTCGGTGAACGCTCTCTACTAGAGTCACACTGGC
TCACCTTCGGGTGGGCCTTTCTGCGTTTATATAGTAAAGTTCCAATAAGACTCCAGGTATCTGTCCGTGT
AAAAAAGAGTATTGACTTCGCATCTTTTTGTACCTTAATGTGTGGATCACACAGGAAAGTACTAGATGAC
TAAGAAAGTAGCAATCTATACACGAGTATCCACTACTAACCAAGCAGAGGAAGGCTTCTCAATTGATGAG
CAAATTGACCGTTTAACAAAATATGCTGAAGCAATGGGGTGGCAAGTATCTGATACTTATACTGATGCTG
GTTTTTCAGGGGCCAAACTTGAACGCCCAGCAATGCAAAGATTAATCAACGATATCGAGAATAAAGCTTT
TGATACAGTTCTTGTATATAAGCTAGACCGCCTTTCACGTAGTGTAAGAGATACTCTTTATCTTGTTAAG
GATGTGTTCACAAAAAATAAAATAGACTTTATCTCGCTTAATGAAAGTATTGATACTTCTTCTGCTATGG
GTAGCTTGTTTCTCACTATTCTTTCTGCAATTAATGAGTTTGAAAGAGAGAATATAAAAGAACGCATGAC
TATGGGTAAACTAGGGCGAGCGAAATCTGGTAAGTCTATGATGTGGACTAAGACAGCTTTTGGGTATTAC
CACAACAGAAAGACAGGTATATTAGAAATTGTTCCTTTACAAGCTACAATAGTTGAACAAATATTCACTG
ATTATTTATCAGGAATATCACTTACAAAATTAAGAGATAAACTCAATGAATCTGGACACATCGGTAAAGA
TATACCGTGGTCTTATCGTACCCTAAGACAAACACTTGATAATCCAGTTTACTGTGGTTATATCAAATTT
AAGGACAGCCTATTTGAAGGTATGCACAAACCAATTATCCCTTATGAGACTTATTTAAAAGTTCAAAAAG
AGCTAGAAGAAAGACAACAGCAGACTTATGAAAGAAATAACAACCCTAGACCTTTCCAAGCTAAATATAT
GCTGTCAGGGATGGCAAGGTGCGGTTACTGTGGAGCACCTTTAAAAATTGTTCTTGGCCACAAAAGAAAA
GATGGAAGCCGCACTATGAAATATCACTGTGCAAATAGATTTCCTCGAAAAACAAAAGGAATTACAGTAT
ATAATGACAATAAAAAGTGTGATTCAGGAACTTATGATTTAAGTAATTTAGAAAATACTGTTATTGACAA
CCTGATTGGATTTCAAGAAAATAATGACTCCTTATTGAAAATTATCAATGGCAACAACCAACCTATTCTT
GATACTTCGTCATTTAAAAAGCAAATTTCACAGATCGATAAAAAAATACAAAAGAACTCTGATTTGTACC
TAAATGATTTTATCACTATGGATGAGTTGAAAGATCGTACTGATTCCCTTCAGGCTGAGAAAAAGCTGCT
TAAAGCTAAGATTAGCGAAAATAAATTTAATGACTCTACTGATGTTTTTGAGTTAGTTAAAACTCAGTTG
GGCTCAATTCCGATTAATGAACTATCATATGATAATAAAAAGAAAATCGTCAACAACCTTGTATCAAAGG
TTGATGTTACTGCTGATAATGTAGATATCATATTTAAATTCCAACTCGCTACCGGTTAAATTGAACCTCT
ACTACGAGTGAGTTGAGATTACAGCCTTACTCGGTACCAAATTCCAGAAAAGAGACGCTTTCGAGCGTCT
TTTTTCGTTTTGGTCCCTTACGCTATTATTGAAGCCAGTCTGTTACCGAAGTGAAATTGACGGCTAGCTC
AGTCCTAGGTACAGTGCTAGCCAGAGGAAGGAGGCTCGATGCCTGGTATGACCACCGAAACCGGTCCGGA
TCCGGCAGGTCTGATTGACCTGTTTTGTCGTAAAAGCAAAGCAGTTAAAAGCCGTGCAAATGGTGCAGGT
CAGCGTCGTAAACAAGAAATTAGCATTGCAGCACAAGAAACCCTGGGTCGTAAAGTTGCAGCACTGCTGG
GTATGCAGGTTCGTCATGTTTGGAAAGAAGTTGGTAGCGCAAGCCGTTTTCGTAAAGGTAAAGCACGTGA
TGATCAGAGCAAAGCACTGAAAGCCCTGGAAAGCGGTGAAGTTGGTGCACTGTGGTGTTATCGTCTGGAT
CGTTGGGATCGTGGTGGTGCCGGTGCAATTCTGAAAATTATCGAACCGGAAGATGGTATGCCTCGTCGTC
TGCTGTTTGGTTGGGATGAAGATACCGGTAGTCCGGTTCTGGATAGCACCAATAAACGTGATCGCGGTGA
ACTGATTCGTCGTGCAGAAGAAGCACGCGAAGAAGCAGAAAAACTGAGCGAACGTGTTCGTGATACCAAA
GCACATCAGCGTGAAAATGGTGAATGGGTTAATGCCCGTGCACCGTATGGTCTGCGTGTTGTTCTGGTTA
CCGTTAGTGATGAAGAGGGTGATGAATATGATGAACGTAAACTGGCAGCAGATGATGAAGATGCGGGTGG
TCCTGATGGTCTGACCAAAGCAGAAGCAGCCCGTCTGGTTTTTACCCTGCCGGTTACCGATCGTCTGAGC
TATGCAGGCACCGCACATGCAATGAATACCCGTGAAATTCCGAGCCCGACCGGTGGTCCGTGGATTGCAG
TTACCGTGCGTGATATGATTCAGAATCCGGCATATGCGGGTTGGCAGACCACAGGTCGTCAGGATGGTAA
ACAGCGTCGTCTGACCTTTTATAACGGTGAAGGTAAACGTGTTAGCGTTATGCATGGTCCTCCGCTGGTG
ACCGATGAAGAACAAGAAGCCGCAAAAGCAGCCGTTAAAGGTGAAGATGGTGTTGGTGTTCCGCTGGATG
GTAGCGATCATGATACCCGTCGCAAACATCTGCTGAGCGGTCGTATGCGTTGTCCGGGTTGTGGTGGTAG
CTGTAGCTATAGCGGTAATGGTTATCGTTGTTGGCGTAGCAGTGTGAAAGGTGGTTGTCCGGCACCGACC
TATGTTGCACGTAAAAGCGTTGAAGAATATGTTGCATTTCGTTGGGCAGCAAAATTAGCAGCAAGCGAAC
CGGATGATCCGTTTGTTATTGCAGTTGCAGATCGCTGGGCAGCACTGACCCATCCGCAGGCAAGCGAAGA
TGAAAAGTATGCAAAAGCCGCAGTTCGTGAAGCCGAAAAAAATCTGGGTCGCCTGCTGCGTGATCGTCAG
AATGGTGTTTATGATGGTCCGGCAGAACAGTTTTTTGCCCCTGCATATCAAGAAGCACTGAGCACCTTGC
AGGCAGCCAAAGATGCAGTTAGCGAAAGCAGCGCAAGCGCAGCAGTTGATGTTAGCTGGATTGTTGATAG
CAGCGATTATGAAGAACTGTGGCTGCGTGCAACCCCGACCATGCGTAATGCAATTATTGATACCTGCATC
GATGAAATTTGGGTTGCAAAAGGCCAGCGTGGTCGTCCGTTTGATGGTGATGAACGCGTTAAAATCAAAT
GGGCAGCCCGTACCTAAAACGATTACGGATTGCTCTACTGTGACTGAAGTTTACAACCCAATTATTGAAG
GCCGCTAACGCGGCCTTTTTTTGTTTCTGGTCTCCCTGAGGCACAGAGATTTACTTTATTCACGACTTCA
GATACGCACAGCTAACACCACGTCGTCCCTATCTGCTGCCCTAGGTCTATGAGTGGTTGCTGGATAACTT
TACGGGCATGCATAAGGCTCGTATGATATATTCAGGGAGACCACAACGGTTTCCCTCTACAAATAATTTT
GTTTAACTTTAGTAATTTCAACAAAATAACTAGGATTCGAATGAAAGTGGCCATTTATGTTCGTGTTAGC
ACCGATGAACAGGCCAAAGAAGGTTTTAGCATTCCGGCACAGCGTGAACGTCTGCGTGCATTTTGTGCAA
GCCAGGGTTGGGAAATTGTGCAAGAATATATTGAAGAAGGTTGGAGCGCAAAAGATCTGGATCGTCCGCA
GATGCAGCGTCTGCTGAAAGATATCAAAAAAGGCAACATTGATATTGTGCTGGTGTATCGTCTGGATCGC
CTGACCCGTAGCGTTCTGGATCTGTATCTGCTGTTACAGACCTTTGAAAAATACAATGTGGCATTTCGTA
GCGCCACCGAAGTTTATGATACCAGCACCGCAATGGGTCGTCTGTTTATTACCCTGGTTGCAGCACTGGC
ACAGTGGGAACGTGAAAATCTGGCAGAACGTGTTAAATTTGGTATCGAGCAGATGATCGATGAAGGTAAA
AAACCGGGTGGTCATAGCCCGTATGGTTACAAATTTGATAAAGACTTCAATTGCACCATTATTGAGGAAG
AAGCAGACGTTGTTCGTATGATCTATCGCATGTATTGTGATGGTTATGGCTATCGTAGCATTGCAGATCG
TCTGAATGAACTGATGGTTAAACCGCGTATTGCCAAAGAATGGAATCATAATAGCGTGCGTGATATCCTG
ACCAACGATATCTATATTGGCACCTATCGTTGGGGTGATAAAGTTGTTCCGAATAATCATCCGCCTATTA
TTAGCGAAACCCTGTTCAAAAAAGCCCAGAAAGAAAAAGAAAAACGTGGCGTTGATCGTAAACGCGTTGG
TAAATTTCTGTTTACCGGTCTGTTACAGTGTGGTAATTGTGGTGGCCATAAAATGCAGGGCCATTTTGAT
AAACGTGAGCAGAAAACCTATTACCGTTGTACCAAATGTCACCGCATTACCAACGAAAAAAACATTCTGG
AACCGCTGCTGGATGAAATTCAGCTGCTGATTACCAGCAAAGAATACTTTATGAGCAAATTCAGCGACCG
CTATGATCAGCAAGAGGTTGTTGATGTTAGCGCACTGACAAAAGAACTGGAAAAAATCAAACGCCAGAAA
GAGAAATGGTACGATCTGTATATGGATGATCGTAACCCGATTCCGAAAGAAGAACTGTTTGCCAAAATTA
ACGAACTGAACAAAAAAGAAGAAGAAATCTATAGCAAGCTGAGCGAAGTGGAAGAAGATAAAGAACCGGT
TGAAGAGAAATATAACCGCCTGAGCAAAATGATCGATTTTAAACAGCAGTTTGAGCAGGCCAACGACTTT
ACCAAAAAAGAGCTGCTGTTCAGCATCTTCGAAAAGATTGTGATTTATCGCGAGAAAGGCAAGCTGAAAA
AAATCACCCTGGATTACACCCTGAAATAAAATACGGTCTACTACAGAAGGGTGGTTTATCTTACTCAACG
ACGAACAATAAGGCCTCCCTAACGGGGGGCCTTTTTTATTGATAACAAAAAGATTTCCCTCGTCACGCAG
TAAGTATTTATCGTAGAAGATCACTTTTATCGGTTTCCAGAACAGGTAAGAGCCAATAGTGATTACTTCG
CGTTATGCAGGCTTCCTCGCTCACTGACTCGCTGCGCTCGGTCGTTCGGCTGCGGCGAGCGGTATCAGCT
CACTCAAAGGCGGTAATCCTAGCTAGGGCGTTCGGCTGCGGCGAGCGGTATCAGCTCACTCAAAGGCGGT
AATACGGTTATCCACAGAATCAGGGGATAACGCAGGAAAGAACATGTGAGCAAAAGGCCAGCAAAAGGCC
AGGAACCGTAAAAAGGCCGCGTTGCTGGCGTTTTTCCATAGGCTCCGCCCCCCTGACGAGCATCACAAAA
ATCGACGCTCAAGTCAGAGGTGGCGAAACCCGACAGGACTATAAAGATACCAGGCGTTTCCCCCTGGAAG
CTCCCTCGTGCGCTCTCCTGTTCCGACCCTGCCGCTTACCGGATACCTGTCCGCCTTTCTCCCTTCGGGA
AGCGTGGCGCTTTCTCATAGCTCACGCTGTAGGTATCTCAGTTCGGTGTAGGTCGTTCGCTCCAAGCTGG
GCTGTGTGCACGAACCCCCCGTTCAGCCCGACCGCTGCGCCTTATCCGGTAACTATCGTCTTGAGTCCAA
CCCGGTAAGACACGACTTATCGCCACTGGCAGCAGCCACTGGTAACAGGAAGCAGCCACTGGTAACAGGA
TTAGCAGAGCGAGGTATGTAGGCGGTGCTACAGAGTTCTTGAAGTGGTGGCCTAACTACGGCTACACTAG
AAGGACAGTATTTGGTATCTGCGCTCTGCTGAAGCCAGTTACCTTCGGAAAAAGAGTTGGTAGCTCTTGA
TCCGGCAAACAAACCACCGCTGGTAGCGGTGGTTTTTTGTTTGCAAGCAGCAGATTACGCGCAGAAAAAA
AGGATCTCAAGAAGATCCTTTGATCTTTTCTACGGGGTCTGACGCTCAGTGGAACGAAAACTCACGTTAA
GGGATTTTGGTCATGACTTGTGCTTGGATTCTCACCAATAAAAAACGCCCGGCGGCAACCGAGCGTTCTG
AACAAATCCAGATGGAGTTCTGAGGTCATTACTGGATCTATCAGCAGGAGTCCAAGCGAGCTCGATATCA
CTAAATACATTCAAATATCTATCCGCTCATGAGACAATAACCCTGATAAATGCTTCAATAATATTGAAAA
AGGAAGAATATGAGTATTCAACATTTCCGTGTCGCCCTTATTCCCTTTTTTGCGGCATTTTGCCTTCCTG
TTTTTGCTCACCCAGAAACGCTGGTGAAAGTAAAAGATGCCGAAGATCAGTTGGGTGCACGTGTGGGTTA
CATCGAACTGGACCTCAACAGCGGTAAGATTCTTGAGAGTTTTCGCCCCGAAGAACGTTTCCCAATGATG
AGCACTTTTAAAGTTCTGCTCTGTGGCGCGGTATTATCCCGTATTGACGCCGGGCAAGAGCAACTCGGTC
GCCGCATACACTATTCTCAGAATGACTTGGTTGAGTACTCACCAGTCACAGAAAAGCATCTTACGGACGG
CATGACAGTACGCGAATTATGCAGCGCTGCCATAACCATGAGTGATAACACGGCGGCCAACTTACTTCTG
ACAACGATCGGAGGACCGAAGGAGCTTACCGCTTTTTTGCACAACATGGGTGATCATGTAACTCGCCTTG
ATCGTTGGGAACCGGAGCTGAATGAAGCCATACCAAACGACGAGCGTGACACCACGATGCCTGTAGCTAT
GGCAACAACGTTGCGCAAACTCTTAACTGGCGAACTTCTTACTCTCGCTTCCCGGCAACAATTAATAGAC
TGGATGGAGGCGGATAAAGTTGCAGGACCACTTCTGCGCTCGGCCCTTCCGGCTGGCTGGTTTATTGCTG
ATAAATCTGGAGCCGGTGAGCGTGGGTCTCGCGGTATCATTGCAGCACTGGGGCCAGATGGTAAGCCCTC
CCGTATCGTAGTTATCTACACGACGGGGAGTCAGGCAACTATGGATGAACGAAATAGACAGATCGCTGAG
ATAGGTGCCTCCCTGATTAAGCATTGGTAATAATTTAGCTTCCTTAGCTCCTGAAAATCTCGATAACTCA
AAAAATACGCCCGGTAGTGATCTTATTTCATTATGGTGAAAGTTGGAACCTCTTACGTGCCGATCAACGT
CTCATTTTCGCCAGATATCGACGTCTAAGAAACCATTATTATCATGACATTAACCTATAAAAATAGGCGT
ATCACGAGGCCCTTTCGTCTTCACCTCGAGTGCCACCTGACGTCTAAGAAACCATTATTATCATGACATT
AACCTATAAAAATAGGCGTATCACGAGGCAGAATTTCAGATAAAAAAAATCCTTAGCTTTCGCTAAGGAT
GATTTCTGGA
